>Addgene plasmid #146852 | pAc5.1B-EGFP-HsTNRC6Biso1-del1359-1393_L | depositor full sequence | sequence record 289299 | Full Sequence
CTTCAAGGAATTAATTCTATATTCTAAAAACACAAATGATACTTCTAAAAAAAATCATGAATGGCATCAA
CTCTGAATCAAATCTTTGCAGATGCACCTACTTCTCATTTCCACTGTCACATCATTTTTCCAGATCTCGC
TGCCTGTTATGTGGCCCACAAACCAAGACACGTTTTATGGCCATTAAAGCTGGCTGATCGTCGCCAAACA
CCAAATACATATCAATATGTACATTCGAGAAAGAAGCGATCAAAGAAGCGTCTTCGGGCGAGTAGGAGAA
TGCGGAGGAGAAGGAGAACGAGCTGATCTAGTATCTCTCCACAATCCAATGCCAACTGACCAACTGGCCA
TATTCGGAGCAATTTGAAGCCAATTTCCATCGCCTGGCGATCGCTCCATTCTTGGCTATATGTTTTTCAC
CGTTCCCGGGGCCATTTTCAAAGACTCGTCGGTAAGATAAGATTGTGTCACTCGCTGTCTCTCTTCATTT
GTCGAAGAATGCTGAGGAATTTCGCGATGACGTCGGCGAGTATTTTGAAGAATGAGAATAATTTGTATTT
ATACGAAAATCAGTTAGTGGAATTTTCTACAAAAACATGTTATCTATAGATAATTTTGTTGCAAAATATG
TTGACTATGACAAAGATTGTATGTATATACCTTTAATGTATTCTCATTTTCTTATGTATTTATAATGGCA
ATGATGATACTGATGATATTTTAAGATGATGCCAGACCACAGGCTGATTTCTGCGTCTTTTGCCGAACGC
AGTGCATGTGCGGTTGTTGTTTTTTGGAATAGTTTCAATTTTCGGACTGTCCGCTTTGATTTCAGTTTCT
TGGCTTATTCAAAAAGCAAAGTAAAGCCAAAAAAGCGAGATGGCAATACCAAATGCGGCAAAACGGTAGT
GGAAGGAAAGGGGTGCGGGGCAGCGGAAGGAAGGGTGGGGCGGGGCGTGGCGGGGTCTGTGGCTGGGCGC
GACGTCACCGACGTTGGAGCCACTCCTTTGACCATGTGTGCGTGTGTGTATTATTCGTGTCTCGCCACTC
GCCGGTTGTTTTTTTCTTTTTATCTCGCTCTCTCTAGCGCCATCTCGTACGCATGCTCAACGCACCGCAT
GTTGCCGTGTCCTTTATGCGTCATTTTGGCTCGAAATAGGCAATTATTTAAACAAAGATTAGTCAACGAA
AACGCTAAAATAAATAAGTCTACAATATGGTTACTTATTGCCATGTGTGTGCAGCCAACGATAGCAACAA
AAGCAACAACACAGTGGCTTTCCCTCTTTCACTTTTTGTTTGCAAGCGCGTGCGAGCAAGACGGCACGAC
CGGCAAACGCAATTACGCTGACAAAGAGCAGACGAAGTTTTGGCCGAAAAACATCAAGGCGCCTGATACG
AATGCATTTGCAATAACAATTGCGATATTTAATATTGTTTATGAAGCTGTTTGACTTCAAAACACACAAA
AAAAAAAATAAAACAAATTATTTGAAAGAGAATTAGGAATCGGACAGCTTATCGTTACGGGCTAACAGCA
CACCGAGACGAAATAGCTTACCTGACGTCACAGCCTCTGGAAGAACTGCCGCCAAGCAGAGAGAGAGAGA
AAAAGAGGGAGAGCAGCTTAGACCGCATGTGCTTGTGTGTGAGGCGTCTCTCTCTTCGTCTCCTGTTTGC
GCAAACGCATAGACTGCACTGAGAAAATCGATTACCTATTTTTTATGAATGAATATTTGCACTATTACTA
TTCAAAACTATTAAGATAGCAATCACATTCAATAGCCAAATACTATACCACCTGAGCGATGCAACGAAAT
GATCAATTTGAGCAAAAATGCTGCATATTTAGGACGGCATCATTATAGAAATGCTTCTTGCTGTGTACTT
TTCTCTCGTCTGGCAGCTGTTTCGCCGTTATTGTTAAAACCGGCTTAAGTTAGGTGTGTTTTCTACGACT
AGTGATGCCCCTACTAGAAGATGTGTGTTGCACAAATGTCCCTGAATAACCAATTTGAAGTGCAGATAGC
AGTAAACGTAAGCTAATATGAATATTATTTAACTGTAATGTTTTAATATCGCTGGACATTACTAATAAAC
CCACTATAAACACATGTACATATGTATGTTTTGGCATACAATGAGTAGTTGGGGAAAAAATGTGTAAAAG
CACCGTGACCATCACAGCATAAAGATAACCAGCTGAAGTATCGAATATGAGTAACCCCCAAATTGAATCA
CATGCCGCAACTGATAGGACCCATGGAAGTACACTCTTCATGGCGATATACAAGACACACACAAGCACGA
ACACCCAGTTGCGGAGGAAATTCTCCGTAAATGAAAACCCAATCGGCGAACAATTCATACCCATATATGG
TAAAAGTTTTGAACGCGACTTGAGAGCGGAGAGCATTGCGGCTGATAAGGTTTTAGCGCTAAGCGGGCTT
TATAAAACGGGCTGCGGGACCAGTTTTCATATCACTACCGTTTGAGTTCTTGTGCTGTGTGGATACTCCT
CCCGACACAAAGCCGCTCCATCAGCCAGCAGTCGTCTAATCCAGAGACCCCGGATCGGGGTACCAACATG
GTGAGCAAGGGCGAGGAGCTGTTCACCGGGGTGGTGCCCATCCTGGTCGAGCTGGACGGCGACGTAAACG
GCCACAAGTTCAGCGTGTCCGGCGAGGGCGAGGGCGATGCCACCTACGGCAAGCTGACCCTGAAGTTCAT
CTGCACCACCGGCAAGCTGCCCGTGCCCTGGCCCACCCTCGTGACCACCCTGACCTACGGCGTGCAGTGC
TTCAGCCGCTACCCCGACCACATGAAGCAGCACGACTTCTTCAAGTCCGCCATGCCCGAAGGCTACGTCC
AGGAGCGCACCATCTTCTTCAAGGACGACGGCAACTACAAGACCCGCGCCGAGGTGAAGTTCGAGGGCGA
CACCCTGGTGAACCGCATCGAGCTGAAGGGCATCGACTTCAAGGAGGACGGCAACATCCTGGGGCACAAG
CTGGAGTACAACTACAACAGCCACAACGTCTATATCATGGCCGACAAGCAGAAGAACGGCATCAAGGTGA
ACTTCAAGATCCGCCACAACATCGAGGACGGCAGCGTGCAGCTCGCCGACCACTACCAGCAGAACACCCC
CATCGGCGACGGCCCCGTGCTGCTGCCCGACAACCACTACCTGAGCACCCAGTCCGCCCTGAGCAAAGAC
CCCAACGAGAAGCGCGATCACATGGTCCTGCTGGAGTTCGTGACCGCCGCCGGGATCACTCTCGGCATGG
ACGAGCTGTACAAGCCAAGCTTGATGAGAGAGAAGGAGCAAGAAAGGGAAGAACAGTTAATGGAAGACAA
GAAAAGGAAGAAAGAGGATAAAAAGAAAAAAGAAGCCACTCAGAAGGTCACGGAACAAAAAACCAAAGTG
CCCGAAGTGACGAAACCAAGTTTAAGCCAACCAACGGCCGCCAGCCCAATTGGCAGCTCTCCATCGCCAC
CAGTCAATGGTGGCAACAATGCCAAAAGGGTGGCAGTGCCGAACGGACAACCGCCAAGCGCCGCCCGCTA
CATGCCTCGGGAGGTGCCGCCGCGATTCCGTTGCCAGCAGGACCACAAAGTGTTACTAAAACGTGGGCAG
CCCCCTCCACCGTCCTGCATGCTCCTTGGGGGTGGGGCAGGGCCTCCTCCCTGCACAGCACCTGGAGCAA
ACCCAAACAACGCACAAGTGACAGGAGCGCTGCTGCAGAGTGAGAGTGGGACTGCGCCAGACTCAACCCT
TGGAGGTGCTGCTGCTTCAAATTATGCAAATTCCACTTGGGGCTCGGGAGCCTCCTCCAACAACGGCACC
TCCCCCAACCCAATTCACATCTGGGACAAGGTGATTGTAGACGGGTCTGACATGGAAGAGTGGCCTTGTA
TTGCCAGCAAAGACACTGAATCTTCTTCCGAAAACACCACCGATAACAACAGTGCCTCGAACCCTGGCTC
TGAGAAGAGCACTCTGCCAGGAAGCACCACTAGTAACAAAGGAAAAGGGAGCCAGTGCCAGTCTGCAAGT
TCTGGGAACGAATGTAATCTTGGGGTCTGGAAATCTGACCCTAAGGCTAAATCTGTTCAATCTTCCAACT
CTACTACAGAGAACAACAATGGACTAGGAAATTGGAGGAATGTGAGTGGTCAGGATAGAATTGGACCTGG
CTCTGGCTTCAGCAACTTTAACCCAAATAGCAACCCATCTGCCTGGCCAGCACTGGTCCAAGAAGGAACT
TCTAGGAAAGGGGCATTGGAAACAGATAATAGTAATTCCAGTGCACAGGTTAGCACAGTAGGTCAGACAT
CCAGGGAACAGCAGTCAAAGATGGAAAATGCGGGTGTTAATTTTGTTGTCTCTGGCAGAGAACAGGCTCA
AATTCATAACACTGATGGACCAAAAAATGGAAACACTAACTCCTTGAACTTAAGTTCACCAAACCCCATG
GAGAATAAGGGAATGCCCTTTGGAATGGGCTTGGGGAACACCTCCAGGAGCACTGATGCCCCTTCACAAA
GCACTGGAGATCGAAAGACTGGGAGTGTTGGATCTTGGGGTGCAGCTAGGGGGCCTTCTGGAACTGACAC
AGTCTCTGGACAAAGCAATTCTGGAAACAATGGGAACAATGGAAAAGAGAGAGAGGACTCCTGGAAAGGA
GCTTCTGTTCAGAAATCAACTGGGTCAAAAAATGACTCTTGGGACAACAATAACAGGTCTACGGGTGGGT
CCTGGAACTTTGGCCCCCAGGACTCTAATGACAACAAATGGGGTGAAGGGAACAAAATGACATCTGGGGT
CTCTCAGGGAGAATGGAAACAGCCGACTGGGTCTGATGAGTTGAAAATTGGAGAATGGAGTGGTCCAAAC
CAACCAAATTCTAGCACTGGAGCATGGGACAATCAAAAGGGCCACCCCCTCCCTGAAAACCAAGGCAATG
CCCAGGCTCCCTGTTGGGGAAGATCTTCCAGCTCCACAGGAAGTGAAGTTGGAGGTCAAAGCACTGGAAG
CAACCACAAAGCAGGAAGTAGTGACAGTCATAACTCTGGCCGTCGGTCGTACAGGCCCACACATCCTGAT
TGTCAGGCTGTCTTGCAGACTCTTTTGAGCCGAACTGATTTGGACCCCAGGGTGCTCTCAAACACTGGCT
GGGGCCAAACTCAAATTAAGCAGGACACAGTGTGGGACATTGAAGAGGTGCCAAGGCCTGAGGGGAAATC
TGACAAAGGAACTGAGGGGTGGGAGAGCGCTGCCACACAGACCAAGAACTCAGGGGGCTGGGGAGATGCA
CCCAGCCAAAGCAATCAAATGAAGTCTGGATGGGGGGAGCTCTCAGCCTCTACAGAGTGGAAAGACCCCA
AGAACACAGGAGGCTGGAATGACTACAAGAACAACAACTCTTCCAACTGGGGAGGAGGACGACCTGATGA
AAAGACACCTTCCTCTTGGAATGAGAATCCCAGCAAGGATCAGGGGTGGGGAGGTGGACGCCAGCCCAAT
CAAGGATGGTCTTCTGGAAAGAATGGTTGGGGGGAGGAAGTCGATCAGACAAAAAACAGCAATTGGGAAA
GTTCTGCAAGTAAACCTGTGTCTGGGTGGGGTGAAGGAGGGCAGAATGAAATCGGGACTTGGGGTAATGG
TGGCAATGCAAGCCTAGCTTCAAAAGGTGGGTGGGAGGATTGCAAAAGATCCCCAGCATGGAATGAGACG
GGCCGACAGCCCAATTCCTGGAATAAACAACACCAACAGCAGCAGCCCCCACAGCAGCCGCCGCCACCAC
AACCAGAGGCTTCTGGTTCGTGGGGAGGCCCACCCCCACCACCTCCAGGCAACGTTCGACCTTCCAATTC
CAGCTGGAGCAGCGGGCCACAGCCTGCAACACCTAAGGATGAGGAACCCAGTGGTTGGGAAGAGCCATCC
CCACAGTCAATTAGTCGGAAAATGGACATTGATGATGGCACTTCAGCATGGGGAGACCCTAACAGTTATA
ACTACAAGAATGTGAATCTGTGGGATAAGAATTCCCAAGGGGGCCCAGCACCTCGAGAACCAAACCTGCC
CACCCCAATGACCAGTAAATCGGCATCAGATTCCAAATCTATGCAAGACGGCTGGGGGGAGAGTGACGGG
CCAGTCACAGGAGCTCGCCATCCCAGCTGGGAAGAGGAGGAGGATGGAGGAGTCTGGAACACCACTGGCT
CTCAGGGCAGTGCTTCCTCCCACAACTCAGCAAGCTGGGGACAAGGAGGAAAGAAACAAATGAAGTGCTC
ACTCAAAGGAGGAAACAATGATTCATGGATGAATCCTCTTGCCAAACAGTTTTCAAATATGGGATTGCTG
AGTCAGACTGAAGATAATCCAAGCAGCAAAATGGATTTGTCTGTAGGAAGCCTTTCAGATAAAAAATTTG
ATGTGGACAAGCGAGCGATGAATCTCGGGGATTTTAATGATATCATGAGGAAGGATCGATCTGGGTTCCG
TCCACCTAATTCCAAAGACATGGGAACCACAGATAGTGGGCCTTATTTTGAGAAGGGCGGTAGTCATGGT
TTGTTTGGAAACAGCACAGCACAATCGAGAGGTCTGCACACACCCGTGCAGCCACTAAATTCTTCTCCCA
GTCTCCGGGCGCAAGTGCCTCCCCAGTTTATTTCCCCCCAGGTTTCTGCCTCAATGCTCAAGCAGTTTCC
CAACAGTGGCCTGAGTCCAGGTCTTTTCAATGTGGGGCCCCAGTTATCTCCTCAACAAATTGCCATGCTG
AGCCAGCTTCCACAAATTCCCCAGTTTCAGTTGGCATGTCAGCTTCTCTTGCAGCAGCAGCAACAGCAGC
AGTTGTTACAGAACCAGAGAAAGATTTCTCAAGCTGTACGCCAACAGCAAGAGCAGCAGCTGGCTCGAAT
GGTGAGTGCACTGCAGCAGCAGCAGCAGCAGCAGCAGAGGCAGCCAGGCATGAAGCACTCGCCCTCTCAT
CCTGTTGGGCCCAAGCCGCATCTGGACAACATGGTACCCAACGCATTGAATGTGGGGCTCCCAGACCTTC
AAACCAAAGGGCCAATACCTGGATATGGTTCTGGCTTCAGCTCTGGCGGCATGGACTATGGCATGGTTGG
TGGGAAGGAGGCTGGAACCGAGTCTCGCTTTAAACAGTGGACCTCCATGATGGAGGGGCTGCCCTCTGTA
GCCACACAGGAAGCCAATATGCACAAAAATGGCGCTATAGTGGCCCCTGGTAAAACCCGGGGAGGGTCAC
CGTACAACCAGTTTGATATCATCCCTGGTGACACACTGGGTGGCCATACGGGTCCTGCTGGTGATAGCTG
GTTACCTGCCAAATCTCCACCAACAAATAAAATCGGAAGTGTGCTGGGGGGTACAGCCACATCTCCCATT
GTAGATACTGACCACCAACTGCTGCGGGATAACACCACAGGGTCTAATTCTTCCCTCAACACCTCGCTGC
CTTCACCTGGTGCCTGGCCCTACAGTGCCTCTGACAACTCCTTTACCAACGTTCATAGCACTTCAGCAAA
GTTCCCTGATTACAAATCAACATGGTCCCCAGATCCCATAGGACACAACCCCACTCATCTCTCCAACAAG
ATGTGGAAAAACCATATTTCCTCCAGGAACACTACACCGCTGCCCCGCCCACCTCCTGGTCTGACCAACC
CCAAACCATCATCTCCCTGGAGCAGCACAGCACCCCGATCAGTCAGGGGGTGGGGGACACAGGACTCACG
GCTCGCCTCGGCCTCTACCTGGAGTGATGGTGGCTCAGTTCGTCCTAGTTACTGGCTGGTTCTTCACAAT
CTCACCCCACAGATTGATGGGTCAACCTTGAGAACGATCTGCATGCAGCATGGCCCACTGCTGACATTCC
ATCTGAATCTAACCCAGGGCACTGCCCTGATCCGATACAGCACCAAACAGGAGGCGGCCAAGGCCCAAAC
TGCACTGCACATGTGTGTGTTGGGAAACACTACCATCCTTGCTGAGTTTGCCACTGATGATGAAGTCAGC
CGCTTTCTGGCACAAGCTCAGCCCCCTACACCTGCAGCAACCCCAAGTGCGCCAGCTGCGGGGTGGCAGT
CGCTGGAGACCGGCCAGAACCAGTCAGATCCCGTGGGACCTGCTCTGAATCTTTTTGGTGGGTCCACTGG
GCTCGGGCAGTGGAGCAGCAGCGCTGGTGGCAGCAGCGGGGCCGATCTTGCTGGCGCTTCATTGTGGGGG
CCCCCAAACTATTCTTCTAGCTTATGGGGAGTCCCAACGGTGGAAGATCCCCATAGGATGGGCAGCCCTG
CTCCTTTACTACCTGGTGACCTTCTGGGAGGAGGGTCGGATTCAATCTGATCTAGAGGGCCCGCGGTTCG
AAGGTAAGCCTATCCCTAACCCTCTCCTCGGTCTCGATTCTACGCGTACCGGTCATCATCACCATCACCA
TTGAGTTTAAACCCGCTGATCAGCCTCGACTGTGCCTTCTAAGGCCTGAGCTCGCTGATCAGCCTCGATC
GAGGATCCAGACATGATAAGATACATTGATGAGTTTGGACAAACCACAACTAGAATGCAGTGAAAAAAAT
GCTTTATTTGTGAAATTTGTGATGCTATTGCTTTATTTGTAACCATTATAAGCTGCAATAAACAAGTTAA
CAACAACAATTGCATTCATTTTATGTTTCAGGTTCAGGGGGAGGTGTGGGAGGTTTTTTAAAGCAAGTAA
AACCTCTACAAATGTGGTATGGCTGATTATGATCAGTCGACCGATGCCCTTGAGAGCCTTCAACCCAGTC
AGCTCCTTCCGGTGGGCGCGGGGCATGACTATCGTCGCCGCACTTATGACTGTCTTCTTTATCATGCAAC
TCGTAGGACAGGTGCCGGCAGCGCTCTGGGTCATTTTCGGCGAGGACCGCTTTCGCTGGAGCGCGACGAT
GATCGGCCTGTCGCTTGCGGTATTCGGAATCTTGCACGCCCTCGCTCAAGCCTTCGTCACTGGTCCCGCC
ACCAAACGTTTCGGCGAGAAGCAGGCCATTATCGCCGGCATGGCGGCCGACGCGCTGGGCTACGTCTTGC
TGGCGTTCGCGACGCGAGGCTGGATGGCCTTCCCCATTATGATTCTTCTCGCTTCCGGCGGCATCGGGAT
GCCCGCGTTGCAGGCCATGCTGTCCAGGCAGGTAGATGACGACCATCAGGGACAGCTTCAAGGATCGCTC
GCGGCTCTTACCAGCCAGCAAAAGGCCAGGAACCGTAAAAAGGCCGCGTTGCTGGCGTTTTTCCATAGGC
TCCGCCCCCCTGACGAGCATCACAAAAATCGACGCTCAAGTCAGAGGTGGCGAAACCCGACAGGACTATA
AAGATACCAGGCGTTTCCCCCTGGAAGCTCCCTCGTGCGCTCTCCTGTTCCGACCCTGCCGCTTACCGGA
TACCTGTCCGCCTTTCTCCCTTCGGGAAGCGTGGCGCTTTCTCAATGCTCACGCTGTAGGTATCTCAGTT
CGGTGTAGGTCGTTCGCTCCAAGCTGGGCTGTGTGCACGAACCCCCCGTTCAGCCCGACCGCTGCGCCTT
ATCCGGTAACTATCGTCTTGAGTCCAACCCGGTAAGACACGACTTATCGCCACTGGCAGCAGCCACTGGT
AACAGGATTAGCAGAGCGAGGTATGTAGGCGGTGCTACAGAGTTCTTGAAGTGGTGGCCTAACTACGGCT
ACACTAGAAGGACAGTATTTGGTATCTGCGCTCTGCTGAAGCCAGTTACCTTCGGAAAAAGAGTTGGTAG
CTCTTGATCCGGCAAACAAACCACCGCTGGTAGCGGTGGTTTTTTTGTTTGCAAGCAGCAGATTACGCGC
AGAAAAAAAGGATCTCAAGAAGATCCTTTGATCTTTTCTACGGGGTCTGACGCTCAGTGGAACGAAAACT
CACGTTAAGGGATTTTGGTCATGAGATTATCAAAAAGGATCTTCACCTAGATCCTTTTAAATTAAAAATG
AAGTTTTAAATCAATCTAAAGTATATATGAGTAAACTTGGTCTGACAGTTACCAATGCTTAATCAGTGAG
GCACCTATCTCAGCGATCTGTCTATTTCGTTCATCCATAGTTGCCTGACTCCCCGTCGTGTAGATAACTA
CGATACGGGAGGGCTTACCATCTGGCCCCAGTGCTGCAATGATACCGCGAGACCCACGCTCACCGGCTCC
AGATTTATCAGCAATAAACCAGCCAGCCGGAAGGGCCGAGCGCAGAAGTGGTCCTGCAACTTTATCCGCC
TCCATCCAGTCTATTAATTGTTGCCGGGAAGCTAGAGTAAGTAGTTCGCCAGTTAATAGTTTGCGCAACG
TTGTTGCCATTGCTGCAGGCATCGTGGTGTCACGCTCGTCGTTTGGTATGGCTTCATTCAGCTCCGGTTC
CCAACGATCAAGGCGAGTTACATGATCCCCCATGTTGTGCAAAAAAGCGGTTAGCTCCTTCGGTCCTCCG
ATCGTTGTCAGAAGTAAGTTGGCCGCAGTGTTATCACTCATGGTTATGGCAGCACTGCATAATTCTCTTA
CTGTCATGCCATCCGTAAGATGCTTTTCTGTGACTGGTGAGTACTCAACCAAGTCATTCTGAGAATAGTG
TATGCGGCGACCGAGTTGCTCTTGCCCGGCGTCAACACGGGATAATACCGCGCCACATAGCAGAACTTTA
AAAGTGCTCATCATTGGAAAACGTTCTTCGGGGCGAAAACTCTCAAGGATCTTACCGCTGTTGAGATCCA
GTTCGATGTAACCCACTCGTGCACCCAACTGATCTTCAGCATCTTTTACTTTCACCAGCGTTTCTGGGTG
AGCAAAAACAGGAAGGCAAAATGCCGCAAAAAAGGGAATAAGGGCGACACGGAAATGTTGAATACTCATA
CTCTTCCTTTTTCAATATTATTGAAGCATTTATCAGGGTTATTGTCTCATGAGCGGATACATATTTGAAT
GTATTTAGAAAAATAAACAAATAGGGGTTCCGCGCACATTTCCCCGAAAAGTGCCACCTGACGTCTAAGA
AACCATTATTATCATGACATTAACCTATAAAAATAGGCGTATCACGAGGCCCTTTCGT
Features (pLannotate 1.2.2; 10 found; start..end, strand, type, name):
     56..2568    +  promoter       Ac5 promoter: Drosophila melanogaster actin 5C promoter
   2588..3304    +  CDS            EGFP: EGFP is a basic (constitutively fluorescent) green fluorescent protein published in 1996, derived from Aequorea victoria. It is reported to be a rapidly-maturing weak dimer with moderate acid sensitivity.
   3314..8377    +  CDS            TNRC6B (fragment): TNR6B_HUMAN - Also known as KIAA1093. Experimental evidence at protein level: Swiss-Prot protein existence level 1. Plays a role in RNA-mediated gene silencing by both micro- RNAs (miRNAs) and short interfering RNAs (siRNAs) (PubMed:16289642, PubMed:19167051, PubMed:19304925, PubMed:32354837). Required for miRNA- dependent translational repression and siRNA-dependent endonucleolytic cleavage of complementary mRNAs by argonaute family proteins (PubMed:16289642, PubMed:19167051, PubMed:19304925, PubMed:32354837). As scaffolding protein associates with argonaute proteins bound to partially comple
   8403..8444    +  CDS            V5 tag: epitope tag from simian virus 5
   8544..8678    -  polyA_signal   SV40 poly(A) signal: SV40 polyadenylation signal
   8701..8785    -  CDS            large T antigen (fragment): large T antigen from SV40 (simian virus 40)
   8786..9256    +  CDS            TcR (fragment): tetracycline efflux protein; tet; confers resistance to tetracycline
   9300..9888    -  rep_origin     ori: high-copy-number ColE1/pMB1/pBR322/pUC origin of replication
  10059..10919   -  CDS            AmpR: β-lactamase; bla; confers resistance to ampicillin, carbenicillin, and related antibiotics
  10920..11024   -  promoter       AmpR promoter: bla
