[The description below was written by a language model from this plasmid's Addgene catalogue record and pLannotate feature annotations shown in this document.]
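Description:
pAc5.1B-EGFP-HsTNRC6Biso1-del1359-1393_L is an insect-cell expression plasmid of about 11.1 kb that produces a GFP-tagged deletion mutant of human TNRC6B, one of the GW182-family proteins. The catalogue lists the backbone as unknown, although the name and annotated parts point to a pAc5.1-type vector. In bacteria it is maintained through a ColE1/pUC-type origin and selected with ampicillin via the β-lactamase gene and its own promoter. The repository lists it as low copy despite the origin being annotated as high-copy. Short fragments of a tetracycline resistance gene and of SV40 large T antigen are also detected; these appear to be non-functional backbone remnants.

The expression cassette is driven by the Drosophila melanogaster actin 5C promoter, a strong constitutive promoter used in cultured fly cells such as S2. It directs an EGFP coding sequence followed closely by the TNRC6B isoform 1 coding sequence, consistent with an N-terminal EGFP fusion. A V5 epitope sequence lies just downstream of the insert, but the record does not show whether it is in frame and translated or preceded by a stop codon. An SV40 polyadenylation signal follows the cassette. The construct name indicates removal of residues 1359–1393.

TNRC6B acts as a scaffold that associates with Argonaute proteins to mediate miRNA-dependent silencing. The associated publication concerns PABPC1-binding sites in GW182 proteins, so this deletion was presumably made to test the contribution of such a region, although the record does not explicitly define the function of the deleted segment. The EGFP tag would allow localisation or GFP-based pull-down and detection of the mutant protein. The depositor sequence may be theoretical rather than fully verified.
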