Addgene plasmid #146852: pAc5.1B-EGFP-HsTNRC6Biso1-del1359-1393_L
Purpose: Insect Expression of HsTNRC6Biso1-del1359-1393
Depositing lab: Elisa Izaurralde. Depositing organization: Max Planck Institute for Developmental Biology. Publication: Two PABPC1-binding sites in GW182 proteins promote miRNA-mediated gene silencing. Huntzinger E, Braun JE, Heimstädt S, Zekri L, Izaurralde E. EMBO J. 2010 Dec 15;29(24):4146-60. doi: 10.1038/emboj.2010.274 PubMed 21063388.
Backbone
  Vector backbone: Unknown
  Vector type: Insect Expression
Growth in bacteria
  Bacterial resistance: Ampicillin, 100 μg/mL
  Growth temperature: 37°C
  Growth strain: DH5alpha
  Copy number: Low Copy
Gene/Insert
  Gene/Insert name: HsTNRC6Biso1-del1359-1393
  Species: H. sapiens (human)
  Entrez Gene: TNRC6B (a.k.a. GDSBA)
  Cloning method: Unknown
Terms and licenses: Academic/Nonprofit Terms; Industry Terms: Not Available to Industry
Depositor comments: Plasmids from this collection were made available to the research community and donated after the lab closed. Please note that the sequence provided by the depositing laboratory may be theoretical/predicted or based on Sanger sequencing results. There may be discrepancies between sequencing results obtained by Addgene and the depositor sequence. If an Addgene verified sequence is not available, please contact before placing your order to request that our lab fully sequence the plasmid.
How to cite: pAc5.1B-EGFP-HsTNRC6Biso1-del1359-1393_L was a gift from Elisa Izaurralde (Addgene plasmid # 146852 ; http://n2t.net/addgene:146852 ; RRID:Addgene_146852)
